Addgene plasmid #121117: Fuw CBX8 dCD
Purpose: conditional expression
Depositing lab: Emily Dykhuizen. Depositing organization: Purdue University. Publication: Engagement of DNA and H3K27me3 by the CBX8 chromodomain drives chromatin association. Connelly KE, Weaver TM, Alpsoy A, Gu BX, Musselman CA, Dykhuizen EC. Nucleic Acids Res. 2018 Dec 29. pii: 5266947. doi: 10.1093/nar/gky1290. PubMed 30597065.
Backbone
  Vector backbone: Fuw
  Vector type: Lentiviral
  Selectable markers: Puromycin
Growth in bacteria
  Bacterial resistance: Ampicillin, 100 μg/mL
  Growth temperature: 37°C
  Growth strain: NEB Stable
  Copy number: High Copy
Gene/Insert
  Gene/Insert name: CBX8 72-389
  Species: H. sapiens (human)
  Mutation: contains amino acids 77-389
  Entrez Gene: CBX8 (a.k.a. PC3, RC1)
  Tag / fusion protein: V5 (N terminal on insert)
  Cloning method: Restriction Enzyme; 5′ cloning site Unknown (unknown if destroyed); 3′ cloning site Unknown (unknown if destroyed)
Terms and licenses: Academic/Nonprofit Terms; Industry Terms: Not Available to Industry
How to cite: Fuw CBX8 dCD was a gift from Emily Dykhuizen (Addgene plasmid # 121117 ; http://n2t.net/addgene:121117 ; RRID:Addgene_121117)
