[The description below was written by a language model from this plasmid's Addgene catalogue record and pLannotate feature annotations shown in this document.]
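Description:
Fuw CBX8 dCD is a 10.5 kb HIV-1-based lentiviral transfer plasmid built on the Fuw backbone for doxycycline/tetracycline-regulated expression of a chromodomain-deleted form of human CBX8, a Polycomb PRC1 subunit. It is maintained in E. coli through a high-copy ColE1/pUC-type origin and ampicillin resistance, and the backbone also carries an f1 origin and an SV40/EM7-driven bleomycin/Zeocin resistance cassette lying outside the viral genome. Viral RNA is produced from a CMV enhancer/promoter fused to a truncated 5' LTR. It is followed by the Ψ packaging signal with a gag fragment, the RRE for Rev-dependent export, and the cPPT/CTS. A WPRE, a 3' LTR annotated as truncated and a bGH polyadenylation signal close the unit.

The payload is driven by a tetracycline response element of seven tetO repeats joined to a minimal CMV promoter, so transcription depends on a Tet transactivator. No transactivator is annotated on this plasmid, so it would have to be supplied separately. This arrangement fits the recorded purpose of conditional expression. The open reading frame encodes an N-terminal V5 epitope tag fused to a CBX8 fragment lacking the N-terminal chromodomain ("dCD"). The catalogue fields are inconsistent about the start residue, giving 72–389 in the insert name and 77–389 in the mutation note. The annotated 939 nt fragment corresponds to about 313 codons, which fits 77–389 better. Downstream, a mouse PGK promoter drives puromycin N-acetyltransferase, allowing selection of transduced mammalian cells. The construct serves to test how loss of the chromodomain affects CBX8 behaviour, in line with the associated study of DNA and H3K27me3 engagement in CBX8 chromatin association.
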