Features (pLannotate 1.2.2; 35 found; start..end, strand, type, name):
     71..450     +  enhancer       CMV enhancer: human cytomegalovirus immediate early enhancer
    451..650     +  promoter       CMV promoter: human cytomegalovirus (CMV) immediate early promoter
    668..848     +  LTR            5' LTR (truncated): truncated 5' long terminal repeat (LTR) from HIV-1
    895..1020    +  misc_feature   HIV-1 Ψ: packaging signal of human immunodeficiency virus type 1
   1004..1367    +  CDS            HIV-1 gag (fragment): gag protein from human immunodeficiency virus 1; gag
   1513..1746    +  misc_feature   RRE: The Rev response element (RRE) of HIV-1 allows for Rev-dependent mRNA export from the nucleus to the cytoplasm.
   2123..2223    +  CDS            Rev (fragment): human immunodeficiency virus 1 (HIV-1) Rev protein; rev; enhances nuclear export of unspliced and incompletely spliced viral mRNAs
   2273..2390    +  misc_feature   cPPT/CTS: central polypurine tract and central termination sequence of HIV-1
   2447..2717    +  protein_bind   tetracycline response element: contains seven copies of the tetracycline operator tetO tetracycline repressor TetR
   2728..2745    +  misc_feature   MCS (fragment): pUC18/19 multiple cloning site
   2750..2788    +  promoter       minimal CMV promoter: human cytomegalovirus (CMV) immediate early promoter
   2915..2956    +  CDS            V5 tag: epitope tag from simian virus 5
   2963..3901    +  CDS            CBX8 (fragment): CBX8_HUMAN - Also known as PC3, RC1. Experimental evidence at protein level: Swiss-Prot protein existence level 1. Component of a Polycomb group (PcG) multiprotein PRC1-like complex, a complex class required to maintain the transcriptionally repressive state of many genes, including Hox genes, throughout development. PcG PRC1 complex acts via chromatin remodeling and modification of histones; it mediates monoubiquitination of histone H2A 'Lys-119', rendering chromatin heritably changed in its expressibility. From Homo sapiens (Human).
   3927..4426    +  promoter       PGK promoter: mouse phosphoglycerate kinase 1 promoter
   4447..5046    +  CDS            PuroR: puromycin N-acetyltransferase; pac from Streptomyces alboniger; confers resistance to puromycin
   5047..5070    +  misc_feature   MCS (fragment): pBluescript multiple cloning site
   5070..5658    +  misc_feature   WPRE: woodchuck hepatitis virus posttranscriptional regulatory element
   5595..6176    +  CDS            nef (fragment): NEF_HV1H2 - Experimental evidence at protein level: Swiss-Prot protein existence level 1. Extracellular Nef protein targets CD4(+) T-lymphocytes for apoptosis by interacting with CXCR4 surface receptors. From Human immunodeficiency virus type 1 group M subtype B (isolate HXB2) (HIV-1).
   6183..6363    +  LTR            5' LTR (truncated): truncated 5' long terminal repeat (LTR) from HIV-1
   6395..6619    +  polyA_signal   bGH poly(A) signal: bovine growth hormone polyadenylation signal
   6623..6644    +  promoter       SV40 promoter (fragment): SV40 enhancer and early promoter
   6665..7093    +  rep_origin     f1 ori (sequence partly withheld): f1 bacteriophage origin of replication; arrow indicates direction of (+) strand synthesis
   7107..7436    +  promoter       SV40 promoter: SV40 enhancer and early promoter
   7484..7531    +  promoter       EM7 promoter: synthetic bacterial promoter&nbsp
   7550..7924    +  CDS            BleoR: antibiotic-binding protein; Sh ble from Streptoalloteichus hindustanus; confers resistance to bleomycin, phleomycin, and Zeocin™
   7934..8059    +  CDS            ble (fragment): BLE_KLEPN - Experimental evidence at protein level: Swiss-Prot protein existence level 1. Binding protein with a strong affinity to the bleomycin family of antibiotics. Binds to CL990; an antimitotic-antibiotic compound. From Klebsiella pneumoniae.
   8054..8175    +  polyA_signal   SV40 poly(A) signal: SV40 polyadenylation signal
   8248..8264    -  protein_bind   lac operator: The lac repressor binds to the lac operator to inhibit transcription in E. coli. This inhibition can be relieved by adding lactose or isopropyl-β-D-thiogalactopyranoside (IPTG). lac repressor encoded by lacI
   8272..8302    -  promoter       lac promoter: promoter for the E. coli lac operon
   8317..8338    -  protein_bind   CAP binding site: CAP binding activates transcription in the presence of cAMP. E. coli catabolite activator protein
   8351..8443    -  CDS            lacI (fragment): lac repressor; lacI; The lac repressor binds to the lac operator to inhibit transcription in E. coli. This inhibition can be relieved by adding lactose or isopropyl-β-D-thiogalactopyranoside (IPTG).
   8626..9214    -  rep_origin     ori: high-copy-number ColE1/pMB1/pBR322/pUC origin of replication
   9385..10245   -  CDS            AmpR: β-lactamase; bla; confers resistance to ampicillin, carbenicillin, and related antibiotics
  10246..10350   -  promoter       AmpR promoter: bla
  10409..10461   -  misc_feature   bom (fragment): basis of mobility region from pBR322
>Addgene plasmid #121117 | Fuw CBX8 dCD | addgene full sequence | sequence record 233619 | Addgene NGS Result
TGCATGAAGAATCTGCTTAGGGTTAGGCGTTTTGCGCTGCTTCGCGATGTACGGGCCAGATATACGCGTT
GACATTGATTATTGACTAGTTATTAATAGTAATCAATTACGGGGTCATTAGTTCATAGCCCATATATGGA
GTTCCGCGTTACATAACTTACGGTAAATGGCCCGCCTGGCTGACCGCCCAACGACCCCCGCCCATTGACG
TCAATAATGACGTATGTTCCCATAGTAACGCCAATAGGGACTTTCCATTGACGTCAATGGGTGGAGTATT
TACGGTAAACTGCCCACTTGGCAGTACATCAAGTGTATCATATGCCAAGTACGCCCCCTATTGACGTCAA
TGACGGTAAATGGCCCGCCTGGCATTATGCCCAGTACATGACCTTATGGGACTTTCCTACTTGGCAGTAC
ATCTACGTATTAGTCATCGCTATTACCATGGTGATGCGGTTTTGGCAGTACATCAATGGGCGTGGATAGC
GGTTTGACTCACGGGGATTTCCAAGTCTCCACCCCATTGACGTCAATGGGAGTTTGTTTTGGCACCAAAA
TCAACGGGACTTTCCAAAATGTCGTAACAACTCCGCCCCATTGACGCAAATGGGCGGTAGGCGTGTACGG
TGGGAGGTCTATATAAGCAGCGCGTTTTGCCTGTACTGGGTCTCTCTGGTTAGACCAGATCTGAGCCTGG
GAGCTCTCTGGCTAACTAGGGAACCCACTGCTTAAGCCTCAATAAAGCTTGCCTTGAGTGCTTCAAGTAG
TGTGTGCCCGTCTGTTGTGTGACTCTGGTAACTAGAGATCCCTCAGACCCTTTTAGTCAGTGTGGAAAAT
CTCTAGCAGTGGCGCCCGAACAGGGACTTGAAAGCGAAAGGGAAACCAGAGGAGCTCTCTCGACGCAGGA
CTCGGCTTGCTGAAGCGCGCACGGCAAGAGGCGAGGGGCGGCGACTGGTGAGTACGCCAAAAATTTTGAC
TAGCGGAGGCTAGAAGGAGAGAGATGGGTGCGAGAGCGTCAGTATTAAGCGGGGGAGAATTAGATCGCGA
TGGGAAAAAATTCGGTTAAGGCCAGGGGGAAAGAAAAAATATAAATTAAAACATATAGTATGGGCAAGCA
GGGAGCTAGAACGATTCGCAGTTAATCCTGGCCTGTTAGAAACATCAGAAGGCTGTAGACAAATACTGGG
ACAGCTACAACCATCCCTTCAGACAGGATCAGAAGAACTTAGATCATTATATAATACAGTAGCAACCCTC
TATTGTGTGCATCAAAGGATAGAGATAAAAGACACCAAGGAAGCTTTAGACAAGATAGAGGAAGAGCAAA
ACAAAAGTAAGACCACCGCACAGCAAGCGGCCGCTGATCTTCAGACCTGGAGGAGGAGATATGAGGGACA
ATTGGAGAAGTGAATTATATAAATATAAAGTAGTAAAAATTGAACCATTAGGAGTAGCACCCACCAAGGC
AAAGAGAAGAGTGGTGCAGAGAGAAAAAAGAGCAGTGGGAATAGGAGCTTTGTTCCTTGGGTTCTTGGGA
GCAGCAGGAAGCACTATGGGCGCAGCGTCAATGACGCTGACGGTACAGGCCAGACAATTATTGTCTGGTA
TAGTGCAGCAGCAGAACAATTTGCTGAGGGCTATTGAGGCGCAACAGCATCTGTTGCAACTCACAGTCTG
GGGCATCAAGCAGCTCCAGGCAAGAATCCTGGCTGTGGAAAGATACCTAAAGGATCAACAGCTCCTGGGG
ATTTGGGGTTGCTCTGGAAAACTCATTTGCACCACTGCTGTGCCTTGGAATGCTAGTTGGAGTAATAAAT
CTCTGGAACAGATTTGGAATCACACGACCTGGATGGAGTGGGACAGAGAAATTAACAATTACACAAGCTT
AATACACTCCTTAATTGAAGAATCGCAAAACCAGCAAGAAAAGAATGAACAAGAATTATTGGAATTAGAT
AAATGGGCAAGTTTGTGGAATTGGTTTAACATAACAAATTGGCTGTGGTATATAAAATTATTCATAATGA
TAGTAGGAGGCTTGGTAGGTTTAAGAATAGTTTTTGCTGTACTTTCTATAGTGAATAGAGTTAGGCAGGG
ATATTCACCATTATCGTTTCAGACCCACCTCCCAACCCCGAGGGGACCCGACAGGCCCGAAGGAATAGAA
GAAGAAGGTGGAGAGAGAGACAGAGACAGATCCATTCGATTAGTGAACGGATCGGCACTGCGTGCGCCAA
TTCTGCAGACAAATGGCAGTATTCATCCACAATTTTAAAAGAAAAGGGGGGATTGGGGGGTACAGTGCAG
GGGAAAGAATAGTAGACATAATAGCAACAGACATACAAACTAAAGAATTACAAAAACAAATTACAAAAAT
TCAAAATTTTCGGGTTTATTACAGGGACAGCAGAGATCCAGTTTGGTTAGATCTCGAGTTTACCACTCCC
TATCAGTGATAGAGAAAAGTGAAAGTCGAGTTTACCACTCCCTATCAGTGATAGAGAAAAGTGAAAGTCG
AGTTTACCACTCCCTATCAGTGATAGAGAAAAGTGAAAGTCGAGTTTACCACTCCCTATCAGTGATAGAG
AAAAGTGAAAGTCGAGTTTACCACTCCCTATCAGTGATAGAGAAAAGTGAAAGTCGAGTTTACCACTCCC
TATCAGTGATAGAGAAAAGTGAAAGTCGAGTTTACCACTCCCTATCAGTGATAGAGAAAAGTGAAAGTCG
AGCTCGGTACCCGGGTCGAGGTAGGCGTGTACGGTGGGAGGCCTATATAAGCAGAGCTCGTTTAGTGAAC
CGTCAGATCGCCTGGAGACGCCATCCACGCTGTTTTGACCTCCATAGAAGACACCGGGACCGATCCAGCC
TCCGCGGCCCCGAATTGCTAGCCGATGGATCCGTGGCCACCATGGGTAAGCCTATCCCTAACCCTCTCCT
CGGTCTCGATTCTACGGGCGGAAAAACCTTCCTCCTCAAAGCGCAGGCCAAGGCAAAGGCCAAAACTTAC
GAGTTTCGAAGTGACTCAGCCAGGGGCATCCGGATCCCCTACCCTGGCCGCTCGCCCCAGGACCTGGCCT
CCACTTCCCGGGCCCGGGAGGGCCTTCGAAACATGGGTTTGTCCCCGCCAGCGAGCAGCACCAGCACCAG
CAGCACCTGCCGCGCAGAGGCCCCTCGGGACCGGGACCGAGACCGGGATAGGGACCGGGAGCGGGATCGA
GAAAGGGAGAGGGAGCGAGAGAGGGAGCGGGAACGTGAGAGGGAACGAGAGCGGGGTACCAGCAGAGTGG
ATGACAAGCCCAGCTCACCGGGGGACAGCTCGAAGAAGCGAGGCCCCAAGCCCCGGAAGGAGCTCCCGGA
CCCCTCACAGAGGCCCTTAGGCGAACCCAGCGCCGGCCTCGGAGAGTACCTCAAGGGCAGGAAGCTGGAC
GACACCCCTTCCGGGGCAGGAAAGTTTCCAGCCGGCCACAGTGTGATCCAGCTGGCCCGAAGACAGGACT
CGGACCTGGTGCAGTGTGGTGTGACCAGCCCTAGCTCAGCTGAGGCCACGGGCAAACTGGCTGTGGACAC
CTTCCCGGCCAGGGTGATAAAGCACAGGGCTGCCTTCCTGGAGGCCAAAGGCCAGGGTGCCCTAGATCCC
AATGGCACCCGGGTCCGACATGGCTCAGGCCCCCCCAGCTCTGGGGGGGGCCTGTACCGGGACATGGGGG
CCCAGGGGGGAAGGCCCTCCCTCATCGCCAGGATCCCTGTGGCCAGAATCCTGGGGGACCCGGAGGAAGA
GTCCTGGAGCCCCTCCCTGACTAACCTGGAGAAGGTGGTGGTCACGGACGTGACCTCAAACTTTTTGACC
GTCACCATTAAGGAAAGTAACACGGACCAAGGCTTTTTTAAAGAGAAAAGATAATAAGAATTCCATACCG
GTTACCGGGTAGGGGAGGCGCTTTTCCCAAGGCAGTCTGGAGCATGCGCTTTAGCAGCCCCGCTGGGCAC
TTGGCGCTACACAAGTGGCCTCTGGCCTCGCACACATTCCACATCCACCGGTAGGCGCCAACCGGCTCCG
TTCTTTGGTGGCCCCTTCGCGCCACCTTCTACTCCTCCCCTAGTCAGGAAGTTCCCCCCCGCCCCGCAGC
TCGCGTCGTGCAGGACGTGACAAATGGAAGTAGCACGTCTCACTAGTCTCGTGCAGATGGACAGCACCGC
TGAGCAATGGAAGCGGGTAGGCCTTTGGGGCAGCGGCCAATAGCAGCTTTGCTCCTTCGCTTTCTGGGCT
CAGAGGCTGGGAAGGGGTGGGTCCGGGGGCGGGCTCAGGGGCGGGCTCAGGGGCGGGGCGGGCGCCCGAA
GGTCCTCCGGAGGCCCGGCATTCTGCACGCTTCAAAAGCGCACGTCTGCCGCGCTGTTCTCCTCTTCCTC
ATCTCCGGGCCTTTCGACCTGCAGCCCAAGCTTACCATGACCGAGTACAAGCCCACGGTGCGCCTCGCCA
CCCGCGACGACGTCCCCAGGGCCGTACGCACCCTCGCCGCCGCGTTCGCCGACTACCCCGCCACGCGCCA
CACCGTCGATCCGGACCGCCACATCGAGCGGGTCACCGAGCTGCAAGAACTCTTCCTCACGCGCGTCGGG
CTCGACATCGGCAAGGTGTGGGTCGCGGACGACGGCGCCGCGGTGGCGGTCTGGACCACGCCGGAGAGCG
TCGAAGCGGGGGCGGTGTTCGCCGAGATCGGCCCGCGCATGGCCGAGTTGAGCGGTTCCCGGCTGGCCGC
GCAGCAACAGATGGAAGGCCTCCTGGCGCCGCACCGGCCCAAGGAGCCCGCGTGGTTCCTGGCCACCGTC
GGCGTCTCGCCCGACCACCAGGGCAAGGGTCTGGGCAGCGCCGTCGTGCTCCCCGGAGTGGAGGCGGCCG
AGCGCGCCGGGGTGCCCGCCTTCCTGGAGACCTCCGCGCCCCGCAACCTCCCCTTCTACGAGCGGCTCGG
CTTCACCGTCACCGCCGACGTCGAGGTGCCCGAAGGACCGCGCACCTGGTGCATGACCCGCAAGCCCGGT
GCCTGAAATTCGATATCAAGCTTATCGATAATCAACCTCTGGATTACAAAATTTGTGAAAGATTGACTGG
TATTCTTAACTATGTTGCTCCTTTTACGCTATGTGGATACGCTGCTTTAATGCCTTTGTATCATGCTATT
GCTTCCCGTATGGCTTTCATTTTCTCCTCCTTGTATAAATCCTGGTTGCTGTCTCTTTATGAGGAGTTGT
GGCCCGTTGTCAGGCAACGTGGCGTGGTGTGCACTGTGTTTGCTGACGCAACCCCCACTGGTTGGGGCAT
TGCCACCACCTGTCAGCTCCTTTCCGGGACTTTCGCTTTCCCCCTCCCTATTGCCACGGCGGAACTCATC
GCCGCCTGCCTTGCCCGCTGCTGGACAGGGGCTCGGCTGTTGGGCACTGACAATTCCGTGGTGTTGTCGG
GGAAATCATCGTCCTTTCCTTGGCTGCTCGCCTGTGTTGCCACCTGGATTCTGCGCGGGACGTCCTTCTG
CTACGTCCCTTCGGCCCTCAATCCAGCGGACCTTCCTTCCCGCGGCCTGCTGCCGGCTCTGCGGCCTCTT
CCGCGTCTTCGCCTTCGCCCTCAGACGAGTCGGATCTCCCTTTGGGCCGCCTCCCCGCATCGATACCGTC
GACCTCGAGACCTAGAAAAACATGGAGCAATCACAAGTAGCAATACAGCAGCTACCAATGCTGATTGTGC
CTGGCTAGAAGCACAAGAGGAGGAGGAGGTGGGTTTTCCAGTCACACCTCAGGTACCTTTAAGACCAATG
ACTTACAAGGCAGCTGTAGATCTTAGCCACTTTTTAAAAGAAAAGGGGGGACTGGAAGGGCTAATTCACT
CCCAACGAAGACAAGATATCCTTGATCTGTGGATCTACCACACACAAGGCTACTTCCCTGATTGGCAGAA
CTACACACCAGGGCCAGGGATCAGATATCCACTGACCTTTGGATGGTGCTACAAGCTAGTACCAGTTGAG
CAAGAGAAGGTAGAAGAAGCCAATGAAGGAGAGAACACCCGCTTGTTACACCCTGTGAGCCTGCATGGGA
TGGATGACCCGGAGAGAGAAGTATTAGAGTGGAGGTTTGACAGCCGCCTAGCATTTCATCACATGGCCCG
AGAGCTGCATCCGGACTGTACTGGGTCTCTCTGGTTAGACCAGATCTGAGCCTGGGAGCTCTCTGGCTAA
CTAGGGAACCCACTGCTTAAGCCTCAATAAAGCTTGCCTTGAGTGCTTCAAGTAGTGTGTGCCCGTCTGT
TGTGTGACTCTGGTAACTAGAGATCCCTCAGACCCTTTTAGTCAGTGTGGAAAATCTCTAGCAGGGCCCG
TTTAAACCCGCTGATCAGCCTCGACTGTGCCTTCTAGTTGCCAGCCATCTGTTGTTTGCCCCTCCCCCGT
GCCTTCCTTGACCCTGGAAGGTGCCACTCCCACTGTCCTTTCCTAATAAAATGAGGAAATTGCATCGCAT
TGTCTGAGTAGGTGTCATTCTATTCTGGGGGGTGGGGTGGGGCAGGACAGCAAGGGGGAGGATTGGGAAG
ACAATAGCAGGCATGCTGGGGATGCGGTGGGCTCTATGGCTTCTGAGGCGGAAAGAACCAGCTGGGGCTC
TAGGGGGTATCCCC
[124 nt withheld, positions 6665-6788]
C
[91 nt withheld, positions 6790-6880]
A
[49 nt withheld, positions 6882-6930]
CCTTTGACGTTGGAGTCCACGTTCTTT
[37 nt withheld, positions 6958-6994]
ACCCTATCTCGGTCTATTCTTTTGATTTATAAGGGATTTTGCCGATTTCGGCCTATTGGTTAAAAAATGA
GCTGATTTAACAAAAATTTAACGCGAATTAATTCTGTGGAATGTGTGTCAGTTAGGGTGTGGAAAGTCCC
CAGGCTCCCCAGCAGGCAGAAGTATGCAAAGCATGCATCTCAATTAGTCAGCAACCAGGTGTGGAAAGTC
CCCAGGCTCCCCAGCAGGCAGAAGTATGCAAAGCATGCATCTCAATTAGTCAGCAACCATAGTCCCGCCC
CTAACTCCGCCCATCCCGCCCCTAACTCCGCCCAGTTCCGCCCATTCTCCGCCCCATGGCTGACTAATTT
TTTTTATTTATGCAGAGGCCGAGGCCGCCTCTGCCTCTGAGCTATTCCAGAAGTAGTGAGGAGGCTTTTT
TGGAGGCCTAGGCTTTTGCAAAAAGCTCCCGGGAGCTTGTATATCCATTTTCGGATCTGATCAGCACGTG
TTGACAATTAATCATCGGCATAGTATATCGGCATAGTATAATACGACAAGGTGAGGAACTAAACCATGGC
CAAGTTGACCAGTGCCGTTCCGGTGCTCACCGCGCGCGACGTCGCCGGAGCGGTCGAGTTCTGGACCGAC
CGGCTCGGGTTCTCCCGGGACTTCGTGGAGGACGACTTCGCCGGTGTGGTCCGGGACGACGTGACCCTGT
TCATCAGCGCGGTCCAGGACCAGGTGGTGCCGGACAACACCCTGGCCTGGGTGTGGGTGCGCGGCCTGGA
CGAGCTGTACGCCGAGTGGTCGGAGGTCGTGTCCACGAACTTCCGGGACGCCTCCGGGCCGGCCATGACC
GAGATCGGCGAGCAGCCGTGGGGGCGGGAGTTCGCCCTGCGCGACCCGGCCGGCAACTGCGTGCACTTCG
TGGCCGAGGAGCAGGACTGACACGTGCTACGAGATTTCGATTCCACCGCCGCCTTCTATGAAAGGTTGGG
CTTCGGAATCGTTTTCCGGGACGCCGGCTGGATGATCCTCCAGCGCGGGGATCTCATGCTGGAGTTCTTC
GCCCACCCCAACTTGTTTATTGCAGCTTATAATGGTTACAAATAAAGCAATAGCATCACAAATTTCACAA
ATAAAGCATTTTTTTCACTGCATTCTAGTTGTGGTTTGTCCAAACTCATCAATGTATCTTATCATGTCTG
TATACCGTCGACCTCTAGCTAGAGCTTGGCGTAATCATGGTCATAGCTGTTTCCTGTGTGAAATTGTTAT
CCGCTCACAATTCCACACAACATACGAGCCGGAAGCATAAAGTGTAAAGCCTGGGGTGCCTAATGAGTGA
GCTAACTCACATTAATTGCGTTGCGCTCACTGCCCGCTTTCCAGTCGGGAAACCTGTCGTGCCAGCTGCA
TTAATGAATCGGCCAACGCGCGGGGAGAGGCGGTTTGCGTATTGGGCGCTCTTCCGCTTCCTCGCTCACT
GACTCGCTGCGCTCGGTCGTTCGGCTGCGGCGAGCGGTATCAGCTCACTCAAAGGCGGTAATACGGTTAT
CCACAGAATCAGGGGATAACGCAGGAAAGAACATGTGAGCAAAAGGCCAGCAAAAGGCCAGGAACCGTAA
AAAGGCCGCGTTGCTGGCGTTTTTCCATAGGCTCCGCCCCCCTGACGAGCATCACAAAAATCGACGCTCA
AGTCAGAGGTGGCGAAACCCGACAGGACTATAAAGATACCAGGCGTTTCCCCCTGGAAGCTCCCTCGTGC
GCTCTCCTGTTCCGACCCTGCCGCTTACCGGATACCTGTCCGCCTTTCTCCCTTCGGGAAGCGTGGCGCT
TTCTCATAGCTCACGCTGTAGGTATCTCAGTTCGGTGTAGGTCGTTCGCTCCAAGCTGGGCTGTGTGCAC
GAACCCCCCGTTCAGCCCGACCGCTGCGCCTTATCCGGTAACTATCGTCTTGAGTCCAACCCGGTAAGAC
ACGACTTATCGCCACTGGCAGCAGCCACTGGTAACAGGATTAGCAGAGCGAGGTATGTAGGCGGTGCTAC
AGAGTTCTTGAAGTGGTGGCCTAACTACGGCTACACTAGAAGAACAGTATTTGGTATCTGCGCTCTGCTG
AAGCCAGTTACCTTCGGAAAAAGAGTTGGTAGCTCTTGATCCGGCAAACAAACCACCGCTGGTAGCGGTG
GTTTTTTTGTTTGCAAGCAGCAGATTACGCGCAGAAAAAAAGGATCTCAAGAAGATCCTTTGATCTTTTC
TACGGGGTCTGACGCTCAGTGGAACGAAAACTCACGTTAAGGGATTTTGGTCATGAGATTATCAAAAAGG
ATCTTCACCTAGATCCTTTTAAATTAAAAATGAAGTTTTAAATCAATCTAAAGTATATATGAGTAAACTT
GGTCTGACAGTTACCAATGCTTAATCAGTGAGGCACCTATCTCAGCGATCTGTCTATTTCGTTCATCCAT
AGTTGCCTGACTCCCCGTCGTGTAGATAACTACGATACGGGAGGGCTTACCATCTGGCCCCAGTGCTGCA
ATGATACCGCGAGACCCACGCTCACCGGCTCCAGATTTATCAGCAATAAACCAGCCAGCCGGAAGGGCCG
AGCGCAGAAGTGGTCCTGCAACTTTATCCGCCTCCATCCAGTCTATTAATTGTTGCCGGGAAGCTAGAGT
AAGTAGTTCGCCAGTTAATAGTTTGCGCAACGTTGTTGCCATTGCTACAGGCATCGTGGTGTCACGCTCG
TCGTTTGGTATGGCTTCATTCAGCTCCGGTTCCCAACGATCAAGGCGAGTTACATGATCCCCCATGTTGT
GCAAAAAAGCGGTTAGCTCCTTCGGTCCTCCGATCGTTGTCAGAAGTAAGTTGGCCGCAGTGTTATCACT
CATGGTTATGGCAGCACTGCATAATTCTCTTACTGTCATGCCATCCGTAAGATGCTTTTCTGTGACTGGT
GAGTACTCAACCAAGTCATTCTGAGAATAGTGTATGCGGCGACCGAGTTGCTCTTGCCCGGCGTCAATAC
GGGATAATACCGCGCCACATAGCAGAACTTTAAAAGTGCTCATCATTGGAAAACGTTCTTCGGGGCGAAA
ACTCTCAAGGATCTTACCGCTGTTGAGATCCAGTTCGATGTAACCCACTCGTGCACCCAACTGATCTTCA
GCATCTTTTACTTTCACCAGCGTTTCTGGGTGAGCAAAAACAGGAAGGCAAAATGCCGCAAAAAAGGGAA
TAAGGGCGACACGGAAATGTTGAATACTCATACTCTTCCTTTTTCAATATTATTGAAGCATTTATCAGGG
TTATTGTCTCATGAGCGGATACATATTTGAATGTATTTAGAAAAATAAACAAATAGGGGTTCCGCGCACA
TTTCCCCGAAAAGTGCCACCTGACGTCGACGGATCGGGAGATCTCCCGATCCCCTATGGTGCACTCTCAG
TACAATCTGCTCTGATGCCGCATAGTTAAGCCAGTATCTGCTCCCTGCTTGTGTGTTGGAGGTCGCTGAG
TAGTGCGCGAGCAAAATTTAAGCTACAACAAGGCAAGGCTTGACCGACAAT
